Addgene plasmid #158017: Expression_vector_RO2_6
Purpose: Expression vector for the de novo designed protein Expression_vector_RO2_6
Depositing lab: Tanja Kortemme. Depositing organization: University of California, San Francisco (UCSF). Publication: Expanding the space of protein geometries by computational design of de novo fold families. Pan X, Thompson MC, Zhang Y, Liu L, Fraser JS, Kelly MJS, Kortemme T. Science. 2020 Aug 28;369(6507):1132-1136. doi: 10.1126/science.abc0881. PubMed 32855341.
Backbone
  Vector backbone: pET-28a(+)
  Vector type: Bacterial Expression
Growth in bacteria
  Bacterial resistance: Kanamycin, 50 μg/mL
  Growth temperature: 37°C
  Growth strain: DH5alpha
  Copy number: High Copy
Gene/Insert
  Gene/Insert name: de novo designed protein RO2_6
  Species: Synthetic
  Tag / fusion protein: 6x His tag (N terminal on insert)
  Cloning method: Restriction Enzyme; 5′ cloning site NdeI (not destroyed); 3′ cloning site XhoI (not destroyed)
Terms and licenses: Academic/Nonprofit Terms; Industry Terms: Not Available to Industry
Depositor comments: Please visit https://www.biorxiv.org/content/10.1101/2020.04.14.041772v1 for bioRxiv preprint.
How to cite: Expression_vector_RO2_6 was a gift from Tanja Kortemme (Addgene plasmid # 158017 ; http://n2t.net/addgene:158017 ; RRID:Addgene_158017)
