[The description below was written by a language model from this plasmid's Addgene catalogue record and pLannotate feature annotations shown in this document.]
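Description:
Expression_vector_RO2_6 is a bacterial expression plasmid built on the pET-28a(+) backbone (sequenced record about 5.6 kb) that carries the coding sequence for RO2_6, a synthetic, computationally designed de novo protein. The insert was cloned between the NdeI and XhoI sites, both of which remain intact. This places it in frame behind the vector's N-terminal 6xHis tag and thrombin cleavage site, so the product can be purified by metal-affinity chromatography and the tag removed by thrombin if desired. The automated annotation labels the N-terminal histidine stretch as a fragment of a composite tag. It also detects a second His-tag fragment just downstream of the insert, which matches the position of the optional C-terminal His tag of pET-28a. The record does not say whether this second tag is translated, as that depends on whether the insert has its own stop codon. The RO2_6 open reading frame itself is not annotated and corresponds to the unlabelled gap between the thrombin site and the downstream His fragment.

Transcription is driven by a T7 promoter followed by a lac operator, with the T7 gene 10 ribosome binding site upstream and a T7 terminator downstream. The plasmid-borne lacI gene supplies the repressor, so expression is IPTG-inducible in E. coli hosts that provide T7 RNA polymerase. The plasmid is selected with kanamycin (KanR, aph(3')-Ia) and replicates from a pBR322-type ori accompanied by bom and rop. The catalogue lists it as high copy, although rop normally moderates copy number. An f1 origin is also present, and the short tetracycline-resistance fragments are non-functional backbone remnants. The plasmid is intended for recombinant production of this designed protein, presumably for the biophysical and structural characterisation typical of fold-design studies.
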