Features (pLannotate 1.2.2; 20 found; start..end, strand, type, name):
      1..19      +  promoter       T7 promoter: promoter for bacteriophage T7 RNA polymerase
     20..44      +  protein_bind   lac operator: The lac repressor binds to the lac operator to inhibit transcription in E. coli. This inhibition can be relieved by adding lactose or isopropyl-β-D-thiogalactopyranoside (IPTG). lac repressor encoded by lacI
     59..81      +  RBS            RBS: efficient ribosome binding site from bacteriophage T7 gene 10 (Olins and Rangwala, 1989)
    100..116     +  CDS            capTEV™ (fragment): composite tag for in vivo biotinylation, TEV protease cleavage, and 6xHis tagging
    127..144     +  CDS            thrombin site: thrombin recognition and cleavage site
    496..513     +  CDS            9xHis (fragment): 9xHis affinity tag
    523..572     +  CDS            SET1 (fragment): solubility-enhancement tag derived from T7 phage gene 10B
    580..627     +  terminator     T7 terminator: transcription terminator for bacteriophage T7 RNA polymerase
    664..1092    +  rep_origin     f1 ori (sequence partly withheld): f1 bacteriophage origin of replication; arrow indicates direction of (+) strand synthesis
   1145..1202    +  promoter       AmpR promoter (fragment): bla
   1211..2026    -  CDS            KanR: aminoglycoside phosphotransferase; aph(3')-Ia; confers resistance to kanamycin in bacteria or G418 (Geneticin®) in eukaryotes
   2148..2736    +  rep_origin     ori: high-copy-number ColE1/pMB1/pBR322/pUC origin of replication
   2922..3061    -  misc_feature   bom: basis of mobility region from pBR322
   3163..3354    -  CDS            rop: Rop protein, which maintains plasmids at low copy number; rop
   3371..3751    +  CDS            YPB1_ECOLX: Protein predicted: Swiss-Prot protein existence level 4. From Escherichia coli.
   3823..4114    -  CDS            TcR (fragment): tetracycline efflux protein; tet; confers resistance to tetracycline
   4129..4150    -  protein_bind   CAP binding site: CAP binding activates transcription in the presence of cAMP. E. coli catabolite activator protein
   4163..5245    -  CDS            lacI: lac repressor; lacI; The lac repressor binds to the lac operator to inhibit transcription in E. coli. This inhibition can be relieved by adding lactose or isopropyl-β-D-thiogalactopyranoside (IPTG).
   5246..5323    -  promoter       lacI promoter: lacI
   5331..5610    -  CDS            TcR (fragment): tetracycline efflux protein; tet; confers resistance to tetracycline
>Addgene plasmid #158017 | Expression_vector_RO2_6 | addgene full sequence | sequence record 309527 | Addgene NGS Result
TAATACGACTCACTATAGGGGAATTGTGAGCGGATAACAATTCCCCTCTAGAAATAATTTTGTTTAACTT
TAAGAAGGAGATATACCATGGGCAGCAGCCATCATCATCATCATCACAGCAGCGGCCTGGTGCCGCGCGG
CAGCCATATGGGGCTCGTAGTCATCATCGTTTCTAAGGACAAGAAGTTAATCGAAGAGGCCCGCAAGATG
GCCGAGAAGGCCAATTTATACTTATTCACGTTAGAGCCAAATGCCGACCCAAGTCAATTGGACACGCTCC
GCAAGTGGGCCCAAGAGATCCTTAAGCGCGACGGGCCCTCAAAGCTCAAGGTATTGGTTCTCTCGGACGG
TACGGACCCCACAGCACAAAAGTTGGCCAAGCTTATCGCAAAGATCGTAGCAACGGCAGCCAATGCCGAG
GTTCGCATCCGCTCCGTAACTTCACCTGACCAAGCCAAGCGCTGGATCAAGGAGTTCTCCGAGGAGTGAC
TCGAGCACCACCACCACCACCACTGAGATCCGGCTGCTAACAAAGCCCGAAAGGAAGCTGAGTTGGCTGC
TGCCACCGCTGAGCAATAACTAGCATAACCCCTTGGGGCCTCTAAACGGGTCTTGAGGGGTTTTTTGCTG
AAAGGAGGAACTATATCCGGATTGGCGAATGGG
[124 nt withheld, positions 664-787]
C
[91 nt withheld, positions 789-879]
A
[49 nt withheld, positions 881-929]
CCTTTGACGTTGGAGTCCACGTTCTTT
[37 nt withheld, positions 957-993]
ACCCTATCTCGGTCTATTCTTTTGATTTATAAGGGATTTTGCCGATTTCGGCCTATTGGTTAAAAAATGA
GCTGATTTAACAAAAATTTAACGCGAATTTTAACAAAATATTAACGCTTACAATTTAGGTGGCACTTTTC
GGGGAAATGTGCGCGGAACCCCTATTTGTTTATTTTTCTAAATACATTCAAATATGTATCCGCTCATGAA
TTAATTCTTAGAAAAACTCATCGAGCATCAAATGAAACTGCAATTTATTCATATCAGGATTATCAATACC
ATATTTTTGAAAAAGCCGTTTCTGTAATGAAGGAGAAAACTCACCGAGGCAGTTCCATAGGATGGCAAGA
TCCTGGTATCGGTCTGCGATTCCGACTCGTCCAACATCAATACAACCTATTAATTTCCCCTCGTCAAAAA
TAAGGTTATCAAGTGAGAAATCACCATGAGTGACGACTGAATCCGGTGAGAATGGCAAAAGTTTATGCAT
TTCTTTCCAGACTTGTTCAACAGGCCAGCCATTACGCTCGTCATCAAAATCACTCGCATCAACCAAACCG
TTATTCATTCGTGATTGCGCCTGAGCGAGACGAAATACGCGATCGCTGTTAAAAGGACAATTACAAACAG
GAATCGAATGCAACCGGCGCAGGAACACTGCCAGCGCATCAACAATATTTTCACCTGAATCAGGATATTC
TTCTAATACCTGGAATGCTGTTTTCCCGGGGATCGCAGTGGTGAGTAACCATGCATCATCAGGAGTACGG
ATAAAATGCTTGATGGTCGGAAGAGGCATAAATTCCGTCAGCCAGTTTAGTCTGACCATCTCATCTGTAA
CATCATTGGCAACGCTACCTTTGCCATGTTTCAGAAACAACTCTGGCGCATCGGGCTTCCCATACAATCG
ATAGATTGTCGCACCTGATTGCCCGACATTATCGCGAGCCCATTTATACCCATATAAATCAGCATCCATG
TTGGAATTTAATCGCGGCCTAGAGCAAGACGTTTCCCGTTGAATATGGCTCATAACACCCCTTGTATTAC
TGTTTATGTAAGCAGACAGTTTTATTGTTCATGACCAAAATCCCTTAACGTGAGTTTTCGTTCCACTGAG
CGTCAGACCCCGTAGAAAAGATCAAAGGATCTTCTTGAGATCCTTTTTTTCTGCGCGTAATCTGCTGCTT
GCAAACAAAAAAACCACCGCTACCAGCGGTGGTTTGTTTGCCGGATCAAGAGCTACCAACTCTTTTTCCG
AAGGTAACTGGCTTCAGCAGAGCGCAGATACCAAATACTGTCCTTCTAGTGTAGCCGTAGTTAGGCCACC
ACTTCAAGAACTCTGTAGCACCGCCTACATACCTCGCTCTGCTAATCCTGTTACCAGTGGCTGCTGCCAG
TGGCGATAAGTCGTGTCTTACCGGGTTGGACTCAAGACGATAGTTACCGGATAAGGCGCAGCGGTCGGGC
TGAACGGGGGGTTCGTGCACACAGCCCAGCTTGGAGCGAACGACCTACACCGAACTGAGATACCTACAGC
GTGAGCTATGAGAAAGCGCCACGCTTCCCGAAGGGAGAAAGGCGGACAGGTATCCGGTAAGCGGCAGGGT
CGGAACAGGAGAGCGCACGAGGGAGCTTCCAGGGGGAAACGCCTGGTATCTTTATAGTCCTGTCGGGTTT
CGCCACCTCTGACTTGAGCGTCGATTTTTGTGATGCTCGTCAGGGGGGCGGAGCCTATGGAAAAACGCCA
GCAACGCGGCCTTTTTACGGTTCCTGGCCTTTTGCTGGCCTTTTGCTCACATGTTCTTTCCTGCGTTATC
CCCTGATTCTGTGGATAACCGTATTACCGCCTTTGAGTGAGCTGATACCGCTCGCCGCAGCCGAACGACC
GAGCGCAGCGAGTCAGTGAGCGAGGAAGCGGAAGAGCGCCTGATGCGGTATTTTCTCCTTACGCATCTGT
GCGGTATTTCACACCGCAATGGTGCACTCTCAGTACAATCTGCTCTGATGCCGCATAGTTAAGCCAGTAT
ACACTCCGCTATCGCTACGTGACTGGGTCATGGCTGCGCCCCGACACCCGCCAACACCCGCTGACGCGCC
CTGACGGGCTTGTCTGCTCCCGGCATCCGCTTACAGACAAGCTGTGACCGTCTCCGGGAGCTGCATGTGT
CAGAGGTTTTCACCGTCATCACCGAAACGCGCGAGGCAGCTGCGGTAAAGCTCATCAGCGTGGTCGTGAA
GCGATTCACAGATGTCTGCCTGTTCATCCGCGTCCAGCTCGTTGAGTTTCTCCAGAAGCGTTAATGTCTG
GCTTCTGATAAAGCGGGCCATGTTAAGGGCGGTTTTTTCCTGTTTGGTCACTGATGCCTCCGTGTAAGGG
GGATTTCTGTTCATGGGGGTAATGATACCGATGAAACGAGAGAGGATGCTCACGATACGGGTTACTGATG
ATGAACATGCCCGGTTACTGGAACGTTGTGAGGGTAAACAACTGGCGGTATGGATGCGGCGGGACCAGAG
AAAAATCACTCAGGGTCAATGCCAGCGCTTCGTTAATACAGATGTAGGTGTTCCACAGGGTAGCCAGCAG
CATCCTGCGATGCAGATCCGGAACATAATGGTGCAGGGCGCTGACTTCCGCGTTTCCAGACTTTACGAAA
CACGGAAACCGAAGACCATTCATGTTGTTGCTCAGGTCGCAGACGTTTTGCAGCAGCAGTCGCTTCACGT
TCGCTCGCGTATCGGTGATTCATTCTGCTAACCAGTAAGGCAACCCCGCCAGCCTAGCCGGGTCCTCAAC
GACAGGAGCACGATCATGCGCACCCGTGGGGCCGCCATGCCGGCGATAATGGCCTGCTTCTCGCCGAAAC
GTTTGGTGGCGGGACCAGTGACGAAGGCTTGAGCGAGGGCGTGCAAGATTCCGAATACCGCAAGCGACAG
GCCGATCATCGTCGCGCTCCAGCGAAAGCGGTCCTCGCCGAAAATGACCCAGAGCGCTGCCGGCACCTGT
CCTACGAGTTGCATGATAAAGAAGACAGTCATAAGTGCGGCGACGATAGTCATGCCCCGCGCCCACCGGA
AGGAGCTGACTGGGTTGAAGGCTCTCAAGGGCATCGGTCGAGATCCCGGTGCCTAATGAGTGAGCTAACT
TACATTAATTGCGTTGCGCTCACTGCCCGCTTTCCAGTCGGGAAACCTGTCGTGCCAGCTGCATTAATGA
ATCGGCCAACGCGCGGGGAGAGGCGGTTTGCGTATTGGGCGCCAGGGTGGTTTTTCTTTTCACCAGTGAG
ACGGGCAACAGCTGATTGCCCTTCACCGCCTGGCCCTGAGAGAGTTGCAGCAAGCGGTCCACGCTGGTTT
GCCCCAGCAGGCGAAAATCCTGTTTGATGGTGGTTAACGGCGGGATATAACATGAGCTGTCTTCGGTATC
GTCGTATCCCACTACCGAGATATCCGCACCAACGCGCAGCCCGGACTCGGTAATGGCGCGCATTGCGCCC
AGCGCCATCTGATCGTTGGCAACCAGCATCGCAGTGGGAACGATGCCCTCATTCAGCATTTGCATGGTTT
GTTGAAAACCGGACATGGCACTCCAGTCGCCTTCCCGTTCCGCTATCGGCTGAATTTGATTGCGAGTGAG
ATATTTATGCCAGCCAGCCAGACGCAGACGCGCCGAGACAGAACTTAATGGGCCCGCTAACAGCGCGATT
TGCTGGTGACCCAATGCGACCAGATGCTCCACGCCCAGTCGCGTACCGTCTTCATGGGAGAAAATAATAC
TGTTGATGGGTGTCTGGTCAGAGACATCAAGAAATAACGCCGGAACATTAGTGCAGGCAGCTTCCACAGC
AATGGCATCCTGGTCATCCAGCGGATAGTTAATGATCAGCCCACTGACGCGTTGCGCGAGAAGATTGTGC
ACCGCCGCTTTACAGGCTTCGACGCCGCTTCGTTCTACCATCGACACCACCACGCTGGCACCCAGTTGAT
CGGCGCGAGATTTAATCGCCGCGACAATTTGCGACGGCGCGTGCAGGGCCAGACTGGAGGTGGCAACGCC
AATCAGCAACGACTGTTTGCCCGCCAGTTGTTGTGCCACGCGGTTGGGAATGTAATTCAGCTCCGCCATC
GCCGCTTCCACTTTTTCCCGCGTTTTCGCAGAAACGTGGCTGGCCTGGTTCACCACGCGGGAAACGGTCT
GATAAGAGACACCGGCATACTCTGCGACATCGTATAACGTTACTGGTTTCACATTCACCACCCTGAATTG
ACTCTCTTCCGGGCGCTATCATGCCATACCGCGAAAGGTTTTGCGCCATTCGATGGTGTCCGGGATCTCG
ACGCTCTCCCTTATGCGACTCCTGCATTAGGAAGCAGCCCAGTAGTAGGTTGAGGCCGTTGAGCACCGCC
GCCGCAAGGAATGGTGCATGCAAGGAGATGGCGCCCAACAGTCCCCCGGCCACGGGGCCTGCCACCATAC
CCACGCCGAAACAAGCGCTCATGAGCCCGAAGTGGCGAGCCCGATCTTCCCCATCGGTGATGTCGGCGAT
ATAGGCGCCAGCAACCGCACCTGTGGCGCCGGTGATGCCGGCCACGATGCGTCCGGCGTAGAGGATCGAG
ATCTCGATCCCGCGAAAT
