>Addgene plasmid #158017 | Expression_vector_RO2_6 | depositor partial sequence | sequence record 304950 | de novo designed protein RO2_6
GGGCTCGTAGTCATCATCGTTTCTAAGGACAAGAAGTTAATCGAAGAGGCCCGCAAGATGGCCGAGAAGG
CCAATTTATACTTATTCACGTTAGAGCCAAATGCCGACCCAAGTCAATTGGACACGCTCCGCAAGTGGGC
CCAAGAGATCCTTAAGCGCGACGGGCCCTCAAAGCTCAAGGTATTGGTTCTCTCGGACGGTACGGACCCC
ACAGCACAAAAGTTGGCCAAGCTTATCGCAAAGATCGTAGCAACGGCAGCCAATGCCGAGGTTCGCATCC
GCTCCGTAACTTCACCTGACCAAGCCAAGCGCTGGATCAAGGAGTTCTCCGAGGAGTGA
